Addgene plasmid #1415: pBabeHygro-GATA2-D415-475
Depositing lab: Gokhan Hotamisligil. Depositing organization: Harvard School of Public Health. Publication: Interaction between GATA and the C/EBP family of transcription factors is critical in GATA-mediated suppression of adipocyte differentiation. Tong Q, Tsai J, Tan G, Dalgin G, Hotamisligil GS. Mol Cell Biol 2005 Jan;25(2):706-15. 10.1128/MCB.25.2.706-715.2005 PubMed 15632071.
Backbone
  Vector backbone: pBabeHygro
  Backbone size w/o insert (bp): 5100
  Vector type: Mammalian Expression, Retroviral
Growth in bacteria
  Bacterial resistance: Ampicillin, 100 μg/mL
  Growth temperature: 37°C
  Growth strain: DH5alpha
  Copy number: High Copy
Gene/Insert
  Gene/Insert name: GATA-2 (alt name: GATA2)
  Species: H. sapiens (human)
  Insert size (bp): 2000
  Mutation: deleted amino acids 415 to 475
  GenBank ID: NM_032638
  Entrez Gene: GATA2 (a.k.a. DCML, IMD21, MONOMAC, NFE1B)
  Cloning method: Restriction Enzyme; 5′ cloning site SnaBI (not destroyed); 3′ cloning site SnaBI (not destroyed)
  Sequencing primers: 5′ pBABE 5'
Terms and licenses: Academic/Nonprofit Terms; Industry Terms: Not Available to Industry
Depositor comments: Current NCBI records (NP_116027.2) deleted aa420-480.
How to cite: pBabeHygro-GATA2-D415-475 was a gift from Gokhan Hotamisligil (Addgene plasmid # 1415 ; http://n2t.net/addgene:1415 ; RRID:Addgene_1415)
