[The description below was written by a language model from this plasmid's Addgene catalogue record.]
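Description:
pBabeHygro-GATA2-D415-475 is a retroviral mammalian expression plasmid built on the pBabeHygro backbone (about 5.1 kb without insert). It is maintained in E. coli as a high-copy plasmid under ampicillin selection. pBabe-series vectors are Moloney murine leukemia virus-derived transfer vectors in which the cloned cDNA sits between the viral long terminal repeats, is transcribed from the 5′ LTR, and is packaged into virions when the plasmid is introduced into a packaging cell line. The "Hygro" designation indicates a hygromycin resistance cassette for selecting stably transduced mammalian cells. No feature table accompanies this record, so these backbone elements are inferred from the vector name, not from annotation.

The insert is a roughly 2 kb human GATA2 cDNA, encoding the zinc-finger transcription factor GATA-2, cloned into the SnaBI site, which is retained at both ends. Because the same site flanks the insert, orientation is not enforced by the cloning strategy. The coding sequence carries a C-terminal deletion of amino acids 415 to 475. The depositor notes that under the current NCBI protein reference numbering the same deletion corresponds to residues 420 to 480. No epitope tag or reporter is recorded.

The construct comes from work showing that interaction between GATA factors and C/EBP family transcription factors is critical for GATA-mediated suppression of adipocyte differentiation. It therefore most plausibly serves as one of a set of deletion mutants for stable retroviral expression in cultured cells, to map which regions of GATA-2 are needed for that interaction and for its anti-adipogenic activity. The record does not state the specific functional consequence of this deletion.
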