>Addgene plasmid #1415 | pBabeHygro-GATA2-D415-475 | addgene partial sequence | sequence record 162700 | pBABE3 5'-ACCCTAACTGACACACATTCC-3'
CTGGCGATTCCTACCACTTTGACAGCTCCTCGAAGCACTCCGCCCCTTTCTTGCTCTTCTTGGACTTGTT
GGACATCTTCCGGTTCCGAGTCTGGATCCCTTCCTTCTTCATGGTCAGTGGCCTGTTAACATTGTGCAGC
TTGTAGTAGAGGCCACAGGCGTTGCAGACAGGGTCCCCGTTGGCGTTTCGGCGCCATAAGGTGGTGGTTG
TCGTCTGACAATTTGCACAACAGGTGCCGGCTCTTCTGGCGGCCGACAGTCTTCGCTTGGGCTTGATGAG
TGGTCGGTTCTGCCCATTCATCTTGTGGTAGAGGCCACAGGCATTGCACAGGTAGTGGCCGGTGCCGTCC
CGCCGCCAGAGAGGGGTGGCTGTGGCCCCACAGTTGACACACTCCCGGCCTTCTGAACAGGAACGAGCCT
TGCTGCGCTGCTTAGGGGTGAAGCTGGAGGCCGGTCCCCCCAGGAAGCCTCCGGGGTGGAAGAGTCCGCT
GCTGTAGTCGTGGGCAGCCGCCGGCACATAGGAGGGGTAGGTGGGGATGGGGTGGTGTGTAGCAGGCTGG
GTGCCCATAGTAGCTAGGCCTGGGCGCAGGGGACTGCCACTTTCCATCTTCATGCTCTCCGTCAGTGACA
CCTGGTACTTGAC
